>Addgene plasmid #89917 | BB2_L_AB_syn_BbsI | addgene full sequence | sequence record 181146 | Addgene NGS Result
TATTACCGCCTTTGAGTGAGCTGATACCGCTCGCCGCAGCCGAACGACCGAGCGCAGCGAGTCAGTGAGC
GAGGAAGCGGAAGAGCGCCCAATACGCAAACCGCCTCTCCCCGCGCGTTGGCCGATTCATTAATGCAGCT
GGCACGACAGGTTTCCCGACTGGAAAGCGGGCAGTGAGCGCAACACTAGTCGCAAAAAACCCCGCCCCTG
ACAGGGCGGGGTTTTTTCGCGGTCTCCGATCGGAGGCGTCTTCGGATCCCTCGAGGAAGACGCCGCTCCG
GGGAGACCACCGGTGCCGCTACAGGGCGCGTCAGGTGGCACTTTTCGGGGAAATGTGCGCGGAACCCCTA
TTTGTTTATTTTTCTAAATACATTCAAATATGTATCCGCTCATGAGACAATAACCCTGATAAATGCTTCA
ATAATATTGAAAAAGGAAGAGTATGAGTATTCAACATTTCCGTGTCGCCCTTATTCCCTTTTTTGCGGCA
TTTTGCCTTCCTGTTTTTGCTCACCCAGAAACGCTGGTGAAAGTAAAAGATGCTGAAGATCAGTTGGGTG
CACGAGTGGGTTACATCGAACTGGATCTCAACAGCGGTAAGATCCTTGAGAGTTTTCGCCCCGAAGAACG
TTTTCCAATGATGAGCACTTTTAAAGTTCTGCTATGTGGCGCGGTATTATCCCGTATTGACGCCGGGCAA
GAGCAACTCGGTCGCCGCATACACTATTCTCAGAATGACTTGGTTGAGTACTCACCAGTCACAGAAAAGC
ATCTTACGGATGGCATGACAGTAAGAGAATTATGCAGTGCTGCCATAACCATGAGTGATAACACTGCGGC
CAACTTACTTCTGACAACGATCGGAGGACCGAAGGAGCTAACCGCTTTTTTGCACAACATGGGGGATCAT
GTAACTCGCCTTGATCGTTGGGAACCGGAGCTGAATGAAGCCATACCAAACGACGAGCGTGACACCACGA
TGCCTGTAGCAATGGCAACAACGTTGCGCAAACTATTAACTGGCGAACTACTTACTCTAGCTTCCCGGCA
ACAATTAATAGACTGGATGGAGGCGGATAAAGTTGCAGGACCACTTCTGCGCTCGGCCCTTCCGGCTGGC
TGGTTTATTGCTGATAAATCTGGAGCCGGTGAGCGTGGCTCTCGCGGTATCATTGCAGCACTGGGGCCAG
ATGGTAAGCCCTCCCGTATCGTAGTTATCTACACGACGGGGAGTCAGGCAACTATGGATGAACGAAATAG
ACAGATCGCTGAGATAGGTGCCTCACTGATTAAGCATTGGTAACTGTCAGACCAAGTTTACTCATATATA
CTTTAGATTGATTTAAAACTTCATTTTTAATTTAAAAGGATCTAGGTGAAGATCCTTTTTGATAATCTCA
TGAACAATAAAACTGTCTGCTTACATAAACAGTAATACAAGGGGTGTAGATCTCATGACCAAAATCCCTT
AACGTGAGTTTTCGTTCCACTGAGCGTCAGACCCCGTAGAAAAGATCAAAGGATCTTCTTGAGATCCTTT
TTTTCTGCGCGTAATCTGCTGCTTGCAAACAAAAAAACCACCGCTACCAGCGGTGGTTTGTTTGCCGGAT
CAAGAGCTACCAACTCTTTTTCCGAAGGTAACTGGCTTCAGCAGAGCGCAGATACCAAATACTGTTCTTC
TAGTGTAGCCGTAGTTAGGCCACCACTTCAAGAACTCTGTAGCACCGCCTACATACCTCGCTCTGCTAAT
CCTGTTACCAGTGGCTGCTGCCAGTGGCGATAAGTCGTGTCTTACCGGGTTGGACTCAAGACGATAGTTA
CCGGATAAGGCGCAGCGGTCGGGCTGAACGGGGGGTTCGTGCACACAGCCCAGCTTGGAGCGAACGACCT
ACACCGAACTGAGATACCTACAGCGTGAGCTATGAGAAAGCGCCACGCTTCCCGAAGGGAGAAAGGCGGA
CAGGTATCCGGTAAGCGGCAGGGTCGGAACAGGAGAGCGCACGAGGGAGCTTCCAGGGGGAAACGCCTGG
TATCTTTATAGTCCTGTCGGGTTTCGCCACCTCTGACTTGAGCGTCGATTTTTGTGATGCTCGTCAGGGG
GGCGGAGCCTATGGAAAAACGCCAGCAACGCGGCCTTTTTACGGTTCCTGGCCTTTTGCTGGCCTTTTGC
TCACATGTTCTTTCCTGCGTTATCCCCTGATTCTGTGGATAACCG
Features (pLannotate 1.2.2; 6 found; start..end, strand, type, name):
      1..83      +  rep_origin     RSF ori (fragment): Plasmids containing the RSF 1030 origin of replication can be propagated in E. coli cells that contain additional plasmids with compatible origins.
     85..177     +  CDS            lacI (fragment): lac repressor; lacI; The lac repressor binds to the lac operator to inhibit transcription in E. coli. This inhibition can be relieved by adding lactose or isopropyl-β-D-thiogalactopyranoside (IPTG).
    295..311     -  rep_origin     f1 ori (fragment): f1 bacteriophage origin of replication; arrow indicates direction of (+) strand synthesis
    338..442     +  promoter       AmpR promoter: bla
    443..1303    +  CDS            AmpR: β-lactamase; bla; confers resistance to ampicillin, carbenicillin, and related antibiotics
   1529..2117    +  rep_origin     ori: high-copy-number ColE1/pMB1/pBR322/pUC origin of replication
