[The description below was written by a language model from this plasmid's Addgene catalogue record and pLannotate feature annotations shown in this document.]
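Description:
BB2_L_AB_syn_BbsI is a small (2,215 bp) empty backbone plasmid that serves as a level-2 ("BB2") linker vector in a hierarchical Golden Gate-style assembly system developed for metabolic pathway construction and gene integration in Aspergillus niger. It is catalogued as a bacterial vector and is maintained in E. coli. Propagation relies on a ColE1/pMB1/pUC-type origin of replication, and selection is by ampicillin through a complete β-lactamase (AmpR) gene driven by its native bla promoter. The catalogue lists the copy number as unknown, although this class of origin is generally regarded as high-copy.

According to the record, the plasmid carries no gene or insert of its own. Its role is to receive parts from level-1 (BB1) plasmids that carry fusion sites FS1 through FS4. These parts are cloned in with the type IIS enzyme BbsI, and the assembled unit ends up flanked by fusion sites FSA and FSB. It can then be released with BsaI for the next assembly tier. Alternating the two enzymes between levels allows directional, scarless stacking of parts, because type IIS enzymes cut outside their recognition sites and leave user-defined overhangs.

The automated feature table does not annotate the linker region, the BbsI and BsaI sites, or the fusion sites, so their exact positions are not given. The remaining annotations are short fragments matching an RSF origin, lacI and the f1 origin. These are too small to be functional and probably reflect residual or synthetic sequence rather than working elements. No fungal marker, promoter or integration locus is recorded in this backbone.
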