Addgene plasmid #89917: BB2_L_AB_syn_BbsI
Purpose: (Empty Backbone) Linker to construct BB2 from BB1(FS1 - FS4) with FSA and FSB (in with BbsI, out with BsaI)
Depositing lab: Michael Sauer. Depositing organization: Universitaet fur Bodenkultur Wien (BOKU-WIEN). Publication: An efficient tool for metabolic pathway construction and gene integration for Aspergillus niger. Sarkari P, Marx H, Blumhoff ML, Mattanovich D, Sauer M, Steiger MG. Bioresour Technol. 2017 May 4. pii: S0960-8524(17)30643-0. doi: 10.1016/j.biortech.2017.05.004. PubMed 28533066.
Backbone
  Vector backbone: BB2_L_AB_syn_BbsI
  Backbone size (bp): 2215
  Vector type: Bacterial Expression
Growth in bacteria
  Bacterial resistance: Ampicillin, 100 μg/mL
  Growth temperature: 37°C
  Growth strain: DH5alpha
  Copy number: Unknown
Gene/Insert
  Cloning method: Unknown
  Sequencing primers: 5′ CATTAATGCAGCTGGCAC; 3′ GGTTATTGTCTCATGAGCGG
Terms and licenses: Academic/Nonprofit Terms; Industry Terms: Not Available to Industry
How to cite: BB2_L_AB_syn_BbsI was a gift from Michael Sauer (Addgene plasmid # 89917 ; http://n2t.net/addgene:89917 ; RRID:Addgene_89917)
